Addgene plasmid #129421: MADR pDonor TagBFP2-3XFlag (cyto) WPRE
Purpose: MADR donor plasmid for FlpO+Cre-mediated insertion of a TagBFP2-3XFlag cytoplasmic reporter protein
Depositing lab: Joshua Breunig. Depositing organization: Cedars-Sinai Medical Center. Publication: Rapid Generation of Somatic Mouse Mosaics with Locus-Specific, Stably Integrated Transgenic Elements. Kim GB, Rincon Fernandez Pacheco D, Saxon D, Yang A, Sabet S, Dutra-Clarke M, Levy R, Watkins A, Park H, Abbasi Akhtar A, Linesch PW, Kobritz N, Chandra SS, Grausam K, Ayala-Sarmiento A, Molina J, Sedivakova K, Hoang K, Tsyporin J, Gareau DS, Filbin MG, Bannykh S, Santiskulvong C, Wang Y, Tang J, Suva ML, Chen B, Danielpour M, Breunig JJ. Cell. 2019 Sep 19;179(1):251-267.e24. doi: 10.1016/j.cell.2019.08.013. PubMed 31539496.
Backbone
  Vector backbone: MADR pDonor
  Backbone manufacturer: Breunig lab
  Backbone size w/o insert (bp): 5000
  Total vector size (bp): 5910
  Vector type: Mosaic analysis for dual recombinase-mediated cassette exchange (MADR) donor
Growth in bacteria
  Bacterial resistance: Ampicillin, 100 μg/mL
  Growth temperature: 37°C
  Growth strain: DH5alpha
  Copy number: High Copy
Gene/Insert
  Gene/Insert name: TagBFP2-3Flag
  Species: Entacmaea quadricolor
  Insert size (bp): 774
  Promoter: none (3X polyA to mitigate episomal expression)
  Tag / fusion protein: 3X Flag epitope tag (C terminal on insert)
  Cloning method: Ligation Independent Cloning
  Sequencing primers: 5′ MADR-MCS-F (TCGACCTGCAGCCCAAGCTA); 3′ WPRE-R (Addgene)
Terms and licenses: Academic/Nonprofit Terms; Industry Terms: Not Available to Industry
Depositor comments: Mutated TagBFP to TagBFP2 (I174A substitution)
How to cite: MADR pDonor TagBFP2-3XFlag (cyto) WPRE was a gift from Joshua Breunig (Addgene plasmid # 129421 ; http://n2t.net/addgene:129421 ; RRID:Addgene_129421)
