[The description below was written by a language model from this plasmid's Addgene catalogue record and pLannotate feature annotations shown in this document.]
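Description:
MADR pDonor TagBFP2-3XFlag (cyto) WPRE is a promoterless donor plasmid of about 5.9 kb for mosaic analysis by dual recombinase-mediated cassette exchange (MADR), a method for placing transgenes stably at a defined locus in somatic mouse cells. It is propagated in E. coli as a high-copy plasmid through a ColE1/pUC-type origin and selected with ampicillin via the β-lactamase gene. The backbone also retains lac promoter/operator remnants, an SV40 origin and an additional SV40 polyadenylation signal.

The payload is bounded by a loxP site upstream and a minimal FRT site downstream, so that co-delivered Cre and FlpO can swap the intervening cassette into a genomic target carrying the matching pair of sites. Between these sites lie a short multiple cloning site fragment, the coding sequence for TagBFP2 (the Entacmaea quadricolor-derived blue fluorescent protein, converted from TagBFP by an I174A substitution) fused at its C terminus to a 3xFLAG epitope, then a WPRE to enhance transcript stability and expression, and a rabbit β-globin polyadenylation signal. With no localisation signal recorded, the reporter is described as cytoplasmic.

The insert has no promoter of its own. Upstream of loxP sits a PGK polyadenylation signal followed by three tandem SV40 polyadenylation signals, which terminate spurious transcription from the backbone and so suppress reporter expression from unintegrated episomal copies. Expression should therefore depend on correct exchange into the recipient locus, presumably driven by a promoter resident there, though the record does not name the locus or promoter. The construct serves to mark successfully recombined cells with blue fluorescence and a FLAG tag for antibody detection.
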