Features (pLannotate 1.2.2; 27 found; start..end, strand, type, name):
      5..24      +  enhancer       CMV enhancer (fragment): human cytomegalovirus immediate early enhancer
     32..493     +  polyA_signal   PGK poly(A) signal: mouse phosphoglycerate kinase 1 polyadenylation signal
    535..618     +  CDS            large T antigen (fragment): large T antigen from SV40 (simian virus 40)
    641..775     +  polyA_signal   SV40 poly(A) signal: SV40 polyadenylation signal
    789..872     +  CDS            large T antigen (fragment): large T antigen from SV40 (simian virus 40)
    895..1029    +  polyA_signal   SV40 poly(A) signal: SV40 polyadenylation signal
   1043..1126    +  CDS            large T antigen (fragment): large T antigen from SV40 (simian virus 40)
   1149..1283    +  polyA_signal   SV40 poly(A) signal: SV40 polyadenylation signal
   1312..1345    +  protein_bind   loxP: Cre-mediated recombination occurs in the 8-bp core sequence (GCATACAT). Cre recombinase
   1373..1404    +  misc_feature   MCS (fragment): pBluescript multiple cloning site
   1434..2132    +  CDS            TagBFP: TagBFP is a basic (constitutively fluorescent) blue fluorescent protein published in 2008, derived from Entacmaea quadricolor. It is reported to be a very rapidly-maturing monomer with very low acid sensitivity.
   2142..2204    +  CDS            3xFLAG: three tandem FLAG® epitope tags, followed by an enterokinase cleavage site
   2230..2818    +  misc_feature   WPRE: woodchuck hepatitis virus posttranscriptional regulatory element
   2826..2897    +  CDS            HBB (fragment): HBB_PONPY - Experimental evidence at transcript level: Swiss-Prot protein existence level 2. Involved in oxygen transport from the lung to the various peripheral tissues. From Pongo pygmaeus (Bornean orangutan).
   2968..3023    +  polyA_signal   β-globin poly(A) signal: rabbit β-globin polyadenylation signal (Gil and Proudfoot, 1987)
   3363..3396    +  protein_bind   FRT (minimal): supports FLP-mediated excision but not integration (Turan and Bode, 2011) FLP recombinase from the Saccharomyces cerevisiae 2μ plasmid
   3439..3455    -  protein_bind   lac operator: The lac repressor binds to the lac operator to inhibit transcription in E. coli. This inhibition can be relieved by adding lactose or isopropyl-β-D-thiogalactopyranoside (IPTG). lac repressor encoded by lacI
   3463..3493    -  promoter       lac promoter: promoter for the E. coli lac operon
   3508..3529    -  protein_bind   CAP binding site: CAP binding activates transcription in the presence of cAMP. E. coli catabolite activator protein
   3542..3581    -  CDS            lacI (fragment): lac repressor; lacI; The lac repressor binds to the lac operator to inhibit transcription in E. coli. This inhibition can be relieved by adding lactose or isopropyl-β-D-thiogalactopyranoside (IPTG).
   3588..3610    +  promoter       SV40 promoter (fragment): SV40 enhancer and early promoter
   3634..3769    +  rep_origin     SV40 ori: SV40 origin of replication
   3789..3923    +  polyA_signal   SV40 poly(A) signal: SV40 polyadenylation signal
   3925..3979    -  CDS            lacI (fragment): lac repressor; lacI; The lac repressor binds to the lac operator to inhibit transcription in E. coli. This inhibition can be relieved by adding lactose or isopropyl-β-D-thiogalactopyranoside (IPTG).
   4162..4750    -  rep_origin     ori: high-copy-number ColE1/pMB1/pBR322/pUC origin of replication
   4921..5781    -  CDS            AmpR: β-lactamase; bla; confers resistance to ampicillin, carbenicillin, and related antibiotics
   5782..5886    -  promoter       AmpR promoter: bla
>Addgene plasmid #129421 | MADR pDonor TagBFP2-3XFlag (cyto) WPRE | addgene full sequence | sequence record 257066 | Addgene NGS Result
GGTCGACATTGATTATTGACTAGTGGATCCGCTGTAAGTCTGCAGAAATTGATGATCTATTAAACAATAA
AGATGTCCACTAAAATGGAAGTTTTTCCTGTCATACTTTGTTAAGAAGGGTGAGAACAGAGTACCTACAT
TTTGAATGGAAGGATTGGAGCTACGGGGGTGGGGGTGGGGTGGGATTAGATAAATGCCTGCTCTTTACTG
AAGGCTCTTTACTATTGCTTTATGATAATGTTTCATAGTTGGATATCATAATTTAAACAAGCAAAACCAA
ATTAAGGGCCAGCTCATTCCTCCCACTCATGATCTATAGATCTATAGATCTCTCGTGGGATCATTGTTTT
TCTCTTGATTCCCACTTTGTGGTTCTAAGTACTGTGGTTTCCAAATGTGTCAGTTTCATAGCCTGAAGAA
CGAGATCAGCAGCCTCTGTTCCACATACACTTCATTCTCAGTATTGTTTTGCCAAGTTCTAATTCCATCA
GAAGCTTGCAGATCTGCGACTCTAGAGGATCTGCGACTCTAGAGGATCATAATCAGCCATACCACATTTG
TAGAGGTTTTACTTGCTTTAAAAAACCTCCCACACCTCCCCCTGAACCTGAAACATAAAATGAATGCAAT
TGTTGTTGTTAACTTGTTTATTGCAGCTTATAATGGTTACAAATAAAGCAATAGCATCACAAATTTCACA
AATAAAGCATTTTTTTCACTGCATTCTAGTTGTGGTTTGTCCAAACTCATCAATGTATCTTATCATGTCT
GGATCTGCGACTCTAGAGGATCATAATCAGCCATACCACATTTGTAGAGGTTTTACTTGCTTTAAAAAAC
CTCCCACACCTCCCCCTGAACCTGAAACATAAAATGAATGCAATTGTTGTTGTTAACTTGTTTATTGCAG
CTTATAATGGTTACAAATAAAGCAATAGCATCACAAATTTCACAAATAAAGCATTTTTTTCACTGCATTC
TAGTTGTGGTTTGTCCAAACTCATCAATGTATCTTATCATGTCTGGATCTGCGACTCTAGAGGATCATAA
TCAGCCATACCACATTTGTAGAGGTTTTACTTGCTTTAAAAAACCTCCCACACCTCCCCCTGAACCTGAA
ACATAAAATGAATGCAATTGTTGTTGTTAACTTGTTTATTGCAGCTTATAATGGTTACAAATAAAGCAAT
AGCATCACAAATTTCACAAATAAAGCATTTTTTTCACTGCATTCTAGTTGTGGTTTGTCCAAACTCATCA
ATGTATCTTATCATGTCTGGATCCCCATCAAGCTGATCCGGAACCCTTAATATAACTTCGTATAGCATAC
ATTATACGAAGTTATTAGGTCCCTCGACCTGCAGCCCAAGCTAGCTTATCGATACCGTCGACCTCGAGGG
GGGGAATTCTGCAGTCGAGGTACCGCCGCCACCATGAGCGAGCTGATTAAGGAGAACATGCACATGAAGC
TGTACATGGAGGGCACCGTGGACAACCATCACTTCAAGTGCACATCCGAGGGCGAAGGCAAGCCCTACGA
GGGCACCCAGACCATGAGAATCAAGGTGGTCGAGGGCGGCCCTCTCCCCTTCGCCTTCGACATCCTGGCT
ACTAGCTTCCTCTACGGCAGCAAGACCTTCATCAACCACACCCAGGGCATCCCCGACTTCTTCAAGCAGT
CCTTCCCTGAGGGCTTCACATGGGAGAGAGTCACCACATACGAAGACGGGGGCGTGCTGACCGCTACCCA
GGACACCAGCCTCCAGGACGGCTGCCTCATCTACAACGTCAAGATCAGAGGGGTGAACTTCACATCCAAC
GGCCCTGTGATGCAGAAGAAAACACTCGGCTGGGAGGCCTTCACCGAGACGCTGTACCCCGCTGACGGCG
GCCTGGAAGGCAGAAACGACATGGCCCTGAAGCTCGTGGGCGGGAGCCATCTGATCGCAAACGCCAAGAC
CACATATAGATCCAAGAAACCCGCTAAGAACCTCAAGATGCCTGGCGTCTACTATGTGGACTACAGACTG
GAAAGAATCAAGGAGGCCAACAACGAGACCTACGTCGAGCAGCACGAGGTGGCAGTGGCCAGATACTGCG
ACCTCCCTAGCAAACTGGGGCACAAGCTTAATTCCGGACTCGACTACAAAGACCATGACGGTGATTATAA
AGATCATGACATCGACTACAAGGATGACGATGACTAAGCGGCCGCACTCCTCAGGTGCTAATCAACCTCT
GGATTACAAAATTTGTGAAAGATTGACTGGTATTCTTAACTATGTTGCTCCTTTTACGCTATGTGGATAC
GCTGCTTTAATGCCTTTGTATCATGCTATTGCTTCCCGTATGGCTTTCATTTTCTCCTCCTTGTATAAAT
CCTGGTTGCTGTCTCTTTATGAGGAGTTGTGGCCCGTTGTCAGGCAACGTGGCGTGGTGTGCACTGTGTT
TGCTGACGCAACCCCCACTGGTTGGGGCATTGCCACCACCTGTCAGCTCCTTTCCGGGACTTTCGCTTTC
CCCCTCCCTATTGCCACGGCGGAACTCATCGCCGCCTGCCTTGCCCGCTGCTGGACAGGGGCTCGGCTGT
TGGGCACTGACAATTCCGTGGTGTTGTCGGGGAAATCATCGTCCTTTCCTTGGCTGCTCGCCTGTGTTGC
CACCTGGATTCTGCGCGGGACGTCCTTCTGCTACGTCCCTTCGGCCCTCAATCCAGCGGACCTTCCTTCC
CGCGGCCTGCTGCCGGCTCTGCGGCCTCTTCCGCGTCTTCGCCTTCGCCCTCAGACGAGTCGGATCTCCC
TTTGGGCCGCCTCCCCGCAGGCCGCACTCCTCAGGTGCAGGCTGCCTATCAGAAGGTGGTGGCTGGTGTG
GCCAATGCCCTGGCTCACAAATACCACTGAGATCTTTTTCCCTCTGCCAAAAATTATGGGGACATCATGA
AGCCCCTTGAGCATCTGACTTCTGGCTAATAAAGGAAATTTATTTTCATTGCAATAGTGTGTTGGAATTT
TTTGTGTCTCTCACTCGGAAGGACATATGGGAGGGCAAATCATTTAAAACATCAGAATGAGTATTTGGTT
TAGAGTTTGGCAACATATGCCCATATGCTGGCTGCCATGAACAAAGGTTGGCTATAAAGAGGTCATCAGT
ATATGAAACAGCCCCCTGCTGTCCATTCCTTATTCCATAGAAAAGCCTTGACTTGAGGTTAGATTTTTTT
TATATTTTGTTTTGTGTTATTTTTTTCTTTAACATCCCTAAAATTTTCCTTACATGTTTTACTAGCCAGA
TTTTTCCTCCTCTCCTGACTACTCCCAGTCATAGCTGTCCCTCTTCTCTTATGGAGATCCCTCGACCTGC
AGGAAGTTCCTATTCTCTAGAAAGTATAGGAACTTCAAGCTTGGCGTAATCATGGTCATAGCTGTTTCCT
GTGTGAAATTGTTATCCGCTCACAATTCCACACAACATACGAGCCGGAAGCATAAAGTGTAAAGCCTGGG
GTGCCTAATGAGTGAGCTAACTCACATTAATTGCGTTGCGCTCACTGCCCGCTTTCCAGTCGGGAAACCT
GTCGTGCCAGCGGATCCGCATCTCAATTAGTCAGCAACCATAGTCCCGCCCCTAACTCCGCCCATCCCGC
CCCTAACTCCGCCCAGTTCCGCCCATTCTCCGCCCCATGGCTGACTAATTTTTTTTATTTATGCAGAGGC
CGAGGCCGCCTCGGCCTCTGAGCTATTCCAGAAGTAGTGAGGAGGCTTTTTTGGAGGCCTAGGCTTTTGC
AAAAAGCTAACTTGTTTATTGCAGCTTATAATGGTTACAAATAAAGCAATAGCATCACAAATTTCACAAA
TAAAGCATTTTTTTCACTGCATTCTAGTTGTGGTTTGTCCAAACTCATCAATGTATCTTATCATGTCTGG
ATCCGCTGCATTAATGAATCGGCCAACGCGCGGGGAGAGGCGGTTTGCGTATTGGGCGCTCTTCCGCTTC
CTCGCTCACTGACTCGCTGCGCTCGGTCGTTCGGCTGCGGCGAGCGGTATCAGCTCACTCAAAGGCGGTA
ATACGGTTATCCACAGAATCAGGGGATAACGCAGGAAAGAACATGTGAGCAAAAGGCCAGCAAAAGGCCA
GGAACCGTAAAAAGGCCGCGTTGCTGGCGTTTTTCCATAGGCTCCGCCCCCCTGACGAGCATCACAAAAA
TCGACGCTCAAGTCAGAGGTGGCGAAACCCGACAGGACTATAAAGATACCAGGCGTTTCCCCCTGGAAGC
TCCCTCGTGCGCTCTCCTGTTCCGACCCTGCCGCTTACCGGATACCTGTCCGCCTTTCTCCCTTCGGGAA
GCGTGGCGCTTTCTCATAGCTCACGCTGTAGGTATCTCAGTTCGGTGTAGGTCGTTCGCTCCAAGCTGGG
CTGTGTGCACGAACCCCCCGTTCAGCCCGACCGCTGCGCCTTATCCGGTAACTATCGTCTTGAGTCCAAC
CCGGTAAGACACGACTTATCGCCACTGGCAGCAGCCACTGGTAACAGGATTAGCAGAGCGAGGTATGTAG
GCGGTGCTACAGAGTTCTTGAAGTGGTGGCCTAACTACGGCTACACTAGAAGAACAGTATTTGGTATCTG
CGCTCTGCTGAAGCCAGTTACCTTCGGAAAAAGAGTTGGTAGCTCTTGATCCGGCAAACAAACCACCGCT
GGTAGCGGTGGTTTTTTTGTTTGCAAGCAGCAGATTACGCGCAGAAAAAAAGGATCTCAAGAAGATCCTT
TGATCTTTTCTACGGGGTCTGACGCTCAGTGGAACGAAAACTCACGTTAAGGGATTTTGGTCATGAGATT
ATCAAAAAGGATCTTCACCTAGATCCTTTTAAATTAAAAATGAAGTTTTAAATCAATCTAAAGTATATAT
GAGTAAACTTGGTCTGACAGTTACCAATGCTTAATCAGTGAGGCACCTATCTCAGCGATCTGTCTATTTC
GTTCATCCATAGTTGCCTGACTCCCCGTCGTGTAGATAACTACGATACGGGAGGGCTTACCATCTGGCCC
CAGTGCTGCAATGATACCGCGAGACCCACGCTCACCGGCTCCAGATTTATCAGCAATAAACCAGCCAGCC
GGAAGGGCCGAGCGCAGAAGTGGTCCTGCAACTTTATCCGCCTCCATCCAGTCTATTAATTGTTGCCGGG
AAGCTAGAGTAAGTAGTTCGCCAGTTAATAGTTTGCGCAACGTTGTTGCCATTGCTACAGGCATCGTGGT
GTCACGCTCGTCGTTTGGTATGGCTTCATTCAGCTCCGGTTCCCAACGATCAAGGCGAGTTACATGATCC
CCCATGTTGTGCAAAAAAGCGGTTAGCTCCTTCGGTCCTCCGATCGTTGTCAGAAGTAAGTTGGCCGCAG
TGTTATCACTCATGGTTATGGCAGCACTGCATAATTCTCTTACTGTCATGCCATCCGTAAGATGCTTTTC
TGTGACTGGTGAGTACTCAACCAAGTCATTCTGAGAATAGTGTATGCGGCGACCGAGTTGCTCTTGCCCG
GCGTCAATACGGGATAATACCGCGCCACATAGCAGAACTTTAAAAGTGCTCATCATTGGAAAACGTTCTT
CGGGGCGAAAACTCTCAAGGATCTTACCGCTGTTGAGATCCAGTTCGATGTAACCCACTCGTGCACCCAA
CTGATCTTCAGCATCTTTTACTTTCACCAGCGTTTCTGGGTGAGCAAAAACAGGAAGGCAAAATGCCGCA
AAAAAGGGAATAAGGGCGACACGGAAATGTTGAATACTCATACTCTTCCTTTTTCAATATTATTGAAGCA
TTTATCAGGGTTATTGTCTCATGAGCGGATACATATTTGAATGTATTTAGAAAAATAAACAAATAGGGGT
TCCGCGCACATTTCCCCGAAAAGTGCCACCTG
